Addgene plasmid #201115: pXL_dSSN5_EF1a-tNGFR-2A-Puro
Purpose: Dual barcoding cassettes for SSN-seq; Barcode Set 5
Depositing lab: Pawel Mazur. Depositing organization: University of Texas MD Anderson Cancer Center. Publication: Multiplexed transcriptomic profiling of the fate of human CAR T cells in vivo via genetic barcoding with shielded small nucleotides. Lu X, Lofgren SM, Zhao Y, Mazur PK. Nat Biomed Eng. 2023 Aug 31. doi: 10.1038/s41551-023-01085-3. PubMed 37652986.
Backbone
  Vector backbone: lentiCRISPR v2
  Total vector size (bp): 11123
  Modifications to backbone: The sgRNA cassette was replaced with the dual-SSN cassettes. The EFS-NS promoter was replaced with EF1a. tNGFR-P2A was introduced upstream of Puro.
  Vector type: Lentiviral
  Selectable markers: Puromycin ; truncated NGFR
Growth in bacteria
  Bacterial resistance: Ampicillin, 100 μg/mL
  Growth temperature: 37°C
  Growth strain: NEB Stable
  Copy number: High Copy
Gene/Insert 1
  Gene/Insert name: SSN.guide
  Insert size (bp): 182
  Promoter: Human U6
  Cloning method: Gibson Cloning
  Sequencing primers: 5′ LKO.1 5'
Gene/Insert 2
  Gene/Insert name: SSN.F30
  Insert size (bp): 143
  Promoter: Mouse U6
  Cloning method: Gibson Cloning
  Sequencing primers: 5′ mU6-F
Gene/Insert 3
  Gene/Insert name: tNGFR
  Species: H. sapiens (human)
  Promoter: EF1a
  Cloning method: Gibson Cloning
  Sequencing primers: 5′ EF-1a Forward; 3′ WPRE-R
Terms and licenses: Academic/Nonprofit Terms; Industry Terms: Not Available to Industry
How to cite: pXL_dSSN5_EF1a-tNGFR-2A-Puro was a gift from Pawel Mazur (Addgene plasmid # 201115 ; http://n2t.net/addgene:201115 ; RRID:Addgene_201115)
