[The description below was written by a language model from this plasmid's Addgene catalogue record and pLannotate feature annotations shown in this document.]
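Description:
pXL_dSSN5_EF1a-tNGFR-2A-Puro is an 11.1 kb lentiviral transfer plasmid derived from lentiCRISPR v2, built to deliver "Barcode Set 5" of the dual shielded-small-nucleotide (SSN) barcoding system used for SSN-seq, a method described for multiplexed transcriptomic tracking of human CAR T cells in vivo. It is maintained in E. coli through a high-copy pUC-type origin with ampicillin resistance, and the backbone also retains an f1 origin and an SV40/EM7-driven bleomycin/Zeocin resistance cassette lying outside the viral unit. The packaged region has a third-generation, self-inactivating layout. A CMV enhancer/promoter drives a truncated HIV-1 5' LTR, followed by the Ψ packaging signal, RRE and cPPT/CTS. The genome ends in a WPRE and a ΔU3 3' LTR with a downstream bGH polyadenylation signal.

According to the record, the original sgRNA cassette was replaced by two Pol III barcode units: SSN.guide (182 bp) under the human U6 promoter and SSN.F30 (143 bp) under a mouse U6 promoter. The feature table detects the human U6 promoter followed by tracrRNA and gRNA-scaffold fragments, consistent with a guide-like scaffold carrying the first barcode. The mouse U6 promoter and the F30 unit are not annotated, although an unannotated stretch containing a loxP site lies between the first cassette and the EF-1α promoter. No function for that loxP site is stated. Downstream, the full EF-1α promoter (replacing the EFS-NS promoter of the parent) drives human truncated NGFR joined through a P2A peptide to puromycin N-acetyltransferase. Transduced cells can therefore be enriched by surface-marker sorting or by drug selection. No Cas9 coding sequence appears in the annotations.
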