Features (pLannotate 1.2.2; 34 found; start..end, strand, type, name):
    217..397     +  LTR            5' LTR (truncated): truncated 5' long terminal repeat (LTR) from HIV-1
    444..569     +  misc_feature   HIV-1 Ψ: packaging signal of human immunodeficiency virus type 1
    553..916     +  CDS            HIV-1 gag (fragment): gag protein from human immunodeficiency virus 1; gag
   1062..1295    +  misc_feature   RRE: The Rev response element (RRE) of HIV-1 allows for Rev-dependent mRNA export from the nucleus to the cytoplasm.
   1672..1772    +  CDS            Rev (fragment): human immunodeficiency virus 1 (HIV-1) Rev protein; rev; enhances nuclear export of unspliced and incompletely spliced viral mRNAs
   1822..1939    +  misc_feature   cPPT/CTS: central polypurine tract and central termination sequence of HIV-1
   1990..2230    +  promoter       U6 promoter: RNA polymerase III promoter for human U6 snRNA
   2298..2342    +  misc_RNA       tracrRNA (fragment): trans-activating CRISPR RNA for the Streptococcus pyogenes CRISPR/Cas9 system
   2372..2391    +  misc_RNA       gRNA scaffold (fragment): guide RNA scaffold for the Streptococcus pyogenes CRISPR/Cas9 system
   2622..2655    +  protein_bind   loxP: Cre-mediated recombination occurs in the 8-bp core sequence (GCATACAT). Cre recombinase
   2891..4053    +  promoter       EF-1α promoter: strong constitutive promoter for human elongation factor EF-1α
   4070..4900    +  CDS            NGFR (fragment): TNR16_HUMAN - Also known as TNFRSF16. Experimental evidence at protein level: Swiss-Prot protein existence level 1. Low affinity receptor which can bind to NGF, BDNF, NTF3, and NTF4. Forms a heterodimeric receptor with SORCS2 that binds the precursor forms of NGF, BDNF and NTF3 with high affinity, and has much lower affinity for mature NGF and BDNF (PubMed:24908487). Plays an important role in differentiation and survival of specific neuronal populations during development (By similarity). Can mediate cell survival as well as cell death of neural cells. Plays a role in the inactivation of RHOA
   4967..5563    +  CDS            PuroR (fragment): puromycin N-acetyltransferase; pac from Streptomyces; confers resistance to puromycin
   5597..6185    +  misc_feature   WPRE: woodchuck hepatitis virus posttranscriptional regulatory element
   6236..6255    +  misc_feature   cPPT/CTS (fragment): central polypurine tract and central termination sequence of HIV-1
   6257..6490    +  LTR            3' LTR (ΔU3): self-inactivating 3' long terminal repeat (LTR) from HIV-1
   6522..6746    +  polyA_signal   bGH poly(A) signal: bovine growth hormone polyadenylation signal
   6750..6771    +  promoter       SV40 promoter (fragment): SV40 enhancer and early promoter
   6792..7220    +  rep_origin     f1 ori (sequence partly withheld): f1 bacteriophage origin of replication; arrow indicates direction of (+) strand synthesis
   7234..7563    +  promoter       SV40 promoter: SV40 enhancer and early promoter
   7611..7658    +  promoter       EM7 promoter: synthetic bacterial promoter&nbsp
   7677..8051    +  CDS            BleoR: antibiotic-binding protein; Sh ble from Streptoalloteichus hindustanus; confers resistance to bleomycin, phleomycin, and Zeocin™
   8061..8186    +  CDS            ble (fragment): BLE_KLEPN - Experimental evidence at protein level: Swiss-Prot protein existence level 1. Binding protein with a strong affinity to the bleomycin family of antibiotics. Binds to CL990; an antimitotic-antibiotic compound. From Klebsiella pneumoniae.
   8181..8302    +  polyA_signal   SV40 poly(A) signal: SV40 polyadenylation signal
   8373..8395    -  protein_bind   lac operator (fragment): The lac repressor binds to the lac operator to inhibit transcription in E. coli. This inhibition can be relieved by adding lactose or isopropyl-β-D-thiogalactopyranoside (IPTG). lac repressor encoded by lacI
   8399..8429    -  promoter       lac promoter: promoter for the E. coli lac operon
   8444..8465    -  protein_bind   CAP binding site: CAP binding activates transcription in the presence of cAMP. E. coli catabolite activator protein
   8478..8570    -  CDS            lacI (fragment): lac repressor; lacI; The lac repressor binds to the lac operator to inhibit transcription in E. coli. This inhibition can be relieved by adding lactose or isopropyl-β-D-thiogalactopyranoside (IPTG).
   8753..9341    -  rep_origin     ori: high-copy-number ColE1/pMB1/pBR322/pUC origin of replication
   9512..10372   -  CDS            AmpR: β-lactamase; bla; confers resistance to ampicillin, carbenicillin, and related antibiotics
  10373..10477   -  promoter       AmpR promoter: bla
  10536..10588   -  misc_feature   bom (fragment): basis of mobility region from pBR322
  10743..11122   +  enhancer       CMV enhancer: human cytomegalovirus immediate early enhancer
  11123..199     +  promoter       CMV promoter (across the origin): human cytomegalovirus (CMV) immediate early promoter
>Addgene plasmid #201115 | pXL_dSSN5_EF1a-tNGFR-2A-Puro | addgene full sequence | sequence record 394462 | Addgene NGS Result
TGATGCGGTTTTGGCAGTACATCAATGGGCGTGGATAGCGGTTTGACTCACGGGGATTTCCAAGTCTCCA
CCCCATTGACGTCAATGGGAGTTTGTTTTGGCACCAAAATCAACGGGACTTTCCAAAATGTCGTAACAAC
TCCGCCCCATTGACGCAAATGGGCGGTAGGCGTGTACGGTGGGAGGTCTATATAAGCAGCGCGTTTTGCC
TGTACTGGGTCTCTCTGGTTAGACCAGATCTGAGCCTGGGAGCTCTCTGGCTAACTAGGGAACCCACTGC
TTAAGCCTCAATAAAGCTTGCCTTGAGTGCTTCAAGTAGTGTGTGCCCGTCTGTTGTGTGACTCTGGTAA
CTAGAGATCCCTCAGACCCTTTTAGTCAGTGTGGAAAATCTCTAGCAGTGGCGCCCGAACAGGGACTTGA
AAGCGAAAGGGAAACCAGAGGAGCTCTCTCGACGCAGGACTCGGCTTGCTGAAGCGCGCACGGCAAGAGG
CGAGGGGCGGCGACTGGTGAGTACGCCAAAAATTTTGACTAGCGGAGGCTAGAAGGAGAGAGATGGGTGC
GAGAGCGTCAGTATTAAGCGGGGGAGAATTAGATCGCGATGGGAAAAAATTCGGTTAAGGCCAGGGGGAA
AGAAAAAATATAAATTAAAACATATAGTATGGGCAAGCAGGGAGCTAGAACGATTCGCAGTTAATCCTGG
CCTGTTAGAAACATCAGAAGGCTGTAGACAAATACTGGGACAGCTACAACCATCCCTTCAGACAGGATCA
GAAGAACTTAGATCATTATATAATACAGTAGCAACCCTCTATTGTGTGCATCAAAGGATAGAGATAAAAG
ACACCAAGGAAGCTTTAGACAAGATAGAGGAAGAGCAAAACAAAAGTAAGACCACCGCACAGCAAGCGGC
CGCTGATCTTCAGACCTGGAGGAGGAGATATGAGGGACAATTGGAGAAGTGAATTATATAAATATAAAGT
AGTAAAAATTGAACCATTAGGAGTAGCACCCACCAAGGCAAAGAGAAGAGTGGTGCAGAGAGAAAAAAGA
GCAGTGGGAATAGGAGCTTTGTTCCTTGGGTTCTTGGGAGCAGCAGGAAGCACTATGGGCGCAGCGTCAA
TGACGCTGACGGTACAGGCCAGACAATTATTGTCTGGTATAGTGCAGCAGCAGAACAATTTGCTGAGGGC
TATTGAGGCGCAACAGCATCTGTTGCAACTCACAGTCTGGGGCATCAAGCAGCTCCAGGCAAGAATCCTG
GCTGTGGAAAGATACCTAAAGGATCAACAGCTCCTGGGGATTTGGGGTTGCTCTGGAAAACTCATTTGCA
CCACTGCTGTGCCTTGGAATGCTAGTTGGAGTAATAAATCTCTGGAACAGATTTGGAATCACACGACCTG
GATGGAGTGGGACAGAGAAATTAACAATTACACAAGCTTAATACACTCCTTAATTGAAGAATCGCAAAAC
CAGCAAGAAAAGAATGAACAAGAATTATTGGAATTAGATAAATGGGCAAGTTTGTGGAATTGGTTTAACA
TAACAAATTGGCTGTGGTATATAAAATTATTCATAATGATAGTAGGAGGCTTGGTAGGTTTAAGAATAGT
TTTTGCTGTACTTTCTATAGTGAATAGAGTTAGGCAGGGATATTCACCATTATCGTTTCAGACCCACCTC
CCAACCCCGAGGGGACCCGACAGGCCCGAAGGAATAGAAGAAGAAGGTGGAGAGAGAGACAGAGACAGAT
CCATTCGATTAGTGAACGGATCGGCACTGCGTGCGCCAATTCTGCAGACAAATGGCAGTATTCATCCACA
ATTTTAAAAGAAAAGGGGGGATTGGGGGGTACAGTGCAGGGGAAAGAATAGTAGACATAATAGCAACAGA
CATACAAACTAAAGAATTACAAAAACAAATTACAAAAATTCAAAATTTTCGGGTTTATTACAGGGACAGC
AGAGATCCAGTTTGGTTAATTAAGGTACCGAGGGCCTATTTCCCATGATTCCTTCATATTTGCATATACG
ATACAAGGCTGTTAGAGAGATAATTAGAATTAATTTGACTGTAAACACAAAGATATTAGTACAAAATACG
TGACGTAGAAAGTAATAATTTCTTGGGTAGTTTGCAGTTTTAAAATTATGTTTTAAAATGGACTATCATA
TGCTTACCGTAACTTGAAAGTATTTCGATTTCTTGGCTTTATATATCTTGTGGAAAGGACGAAACACCGT
GCTCGCTTCGGCAGCACATATACTAGTCGACGTCCGGTCGTTTAAGAGCTAAGCTGGAAACAGCATAGCA
AGTTTAAATAAGGCTAGTCCGTTATCAACTTGGCCGCTTTAAGGCCGGTCCTAGCAAGGCCAAGTGGCAC
CGAGTCGGTGCTCTAGAGCGGACTTCGGTCCGCTTTTTTTCTCGAGTGATCCGACGCGCCATCTCTAGGC
CCGCGCCGGCCCCCTCGCACGGACTTGTGGGAGAAGCTCGGCTACTCCCCTGCCCCGGTTAATTTGCATA
TAATATTTCCTAGTAACTATAGAGGCTTAATGTGCGATAAAAGACAGATAATCTGTTCTTTTTAATACTA
GCTACATTTTACATGATAGGCTTGGATTTCTATAACTTCGTATAGCATACATTATACGAAGTTATAAACA
GCACAAAAGGAAACTCACCCTAACTGTAAAGTAATTGTGTGTTTTGAGACTATAAGTATCCCTTGGAGAA
CCACCTTGTTGGTGCTCGCTTCGGCAGCACATATACTAGTCGACGTCCGGTCTTGCCATGTGTATCGGTC
CGATACTCTGATGATGGGCTTTAAGGCCGGTCCTAGCAACCATCATTCATGGCAATCTAGAGCGGACTTC
GGTCCGCTTTTTTTGAATTCGGCTCCGGTGCCCGTCAGTGGGCAGAGCGCACATCGCCCACAGTCCCCGA
GAAGTTGGGGGGAGGGGTCGGCAATTGAACCGGTGCCTAGAGAAGGTGGCGCGGGGTAAACTGGGAAAGT
GATGTCGTGTACTGGCTCCGCCTTTTTCCCGAGGGTGGGGGAGAACCGTATATAAGTGCAGTAGTCGCCG
TGAACGTTCTTTTTCGCAACGGGTTTGCCGCCAGAACACAGGTAAGTGCCGTGTGTGGTTCCCGCGGGCC
TGGCCTCTTTACGGGTTATGGCCCTTGCGTGCCTTGAATTACTTCCACCTGGCTCCAGTACGTGATTCTT
GATCCCGAGCTGGAGCCAGGGGCGGGCCTTGCGCTTTAGGAGCCCCTTCGCCTCGTGCTTGAGTTGAGGC
CTGGCCTGGGCGCTGGGGCCGCCGCGTGCGAATCTGGTGGCACCTTCGCGCCTGTCTCGCTGCTTTCGAT
AAGTCTCTAGCCATTTAAAATTTTTGATGACCTGCTGCGACGCTTTTTTTCTGGCAAGATAGTCTTGTAA
ATGCGGGCCAGGATCTGCACACTGGTATTTCGGTTTTTGGGGCCGCGGGCGGCGACGGGGCCCGTGCGTC
CCAGCGCACATGTTCGGCGAGGCGGGGCCTGCGAGCGCGGCCACCGAGAATCGGACGGGGGTAGTCTCAA
GCTGGCCGGCCTGCTCTGGTGCCTGGCCTCGCGCCGCCGTGTATCGCCCCGCCCTGGGCGGCAAGGCTGG
CCCGGTCGGCACCAGTTGCGTGAGCGGAAAGATGGCCGCTTCCCGGCCCTGCTCCAGGGGGCTCAAAATG
GAGGACGCGGCGCTCGGGAGAGCGGGCGGGTGAGTCACCCACACAAAGGAAAGGGGCCTTTCCGTCCTCA
GCCGTCGCTTCATGTGACTCCACGGAGTACCGGGCGCCGTCCAGGCACCTCGATTAGTTCTGGAGCTTTT
GGAGTACGTCGTCTTTAGGTTGGGGGGAGGGGTTTTATGCGATGGAGTTTCCCCACACTGAGTGGGTGGA
GACTGAAGTTAGGCCAGCTTGGCACTTGATGTAATTCTCCTTGGAATTTGCCCTTTTTGAGTTTGGATCT
TGGTTCATTCTCAAGCCTCAGACAGTGGTTCAAAGTTTTTTTCTTCCATTTCAGGTGTCGTGAACACGCT
AGCGCCACCATGGGGGCAGGTGCCACTGGCCGCGCCATGGACGGGCCGCGCCTGCTGCTGTTGCTGCTTC
TGGGGGTGTCCCTTGGAGGTGCCAAGGAGGCATGCCCCACAGGCCTGTACACACACAGCGGTGAGTGCTG
CAAAGCCTGCAACCTGGGCGAGGGTGTGGCCCAGCCTTGTGGAGCCAACCAGACCGTGTGTGAGCCCTGC
CTGGACAGCGTGACGTTCTCCGACGTGGTGAGCGCGACCGAGCCGTGCAAGCCGTGCACCGAGTGCGTGG
GGCTCCAGAGCATGTCGGCGCCATGCGTGGAGGCCGACGACGCCGTGTGCCGCTGCGCCTACGGCTACTA
CCAGGATGAGACGACTGGGCGCTGCGAGGCGTGCCGCGTGTGCGAGGCGGGCTCGGGCCTCGTGTTCTCC
TGCCAGGACAAGCAGAACACCGTGTGCGAGGAGTGCCCCGACGGCACGTATTCCGACGAGGCCAACCACG
TGGACCCGTGCCTGCCCTGCACCGTGTGCGAGGACACCGAGCGCCAGCTCCGCGAGTGCACACGCTGGGC
CGACGCCGAGTGCGAGGAGATCCCTGGCCGTTGGATTACACGGTCCACACCCCCAGAGGGCTCGGACAGC
ACAGCCCCCAGCACCCAGGAGCCTGAGGCACCTCCAGAACAAGACCTCATAGCCAGCACGGTGGCAGGTG
TGGTGACCACAGTGATGGGCAGCTCCCAGCCCGTGGTGACCCGAGGCACCACCGACAACCTCATCCCTGT
CTATTGCTCCATCCTGGCTGCTGTGGTTGTGGGTCTTGTGGCCTACATAGCCTTCAAGAGGTGGAACAGC
GGGTCTGGCGCCACAAACTTCTCTCTGCTAAAGCAAGCAGGTGATGTTGAAGAAAACCCCGGGCCTACCG
AGTACAAGCCCACGGTGCGCCTCGCCACCCGCGACGACGTCCCCAGGGCCGTACGCACCCTCGCCGCCGC
GTTCGCCGACTACCCCGCCACGCGCCACACCGTCGATCCGGACCGCCACATCGAGCGGGTCACCGAGCTG
CAAGAACTCTTCCTCACGCGCGTCGGGCTCGACATCGGCAAGGTGTGGGTCGCGGACGACGGCGCCGCGG
TGGCGGTCTGGACCACGCCGGAGAGCGTCGAAGCGGGGGCGGTGTTCGCCGAGATCGGCCCGCGCATGGC
CGAGTTGAGCGGTTCCCGGCTGGCCGCGCAGCAACAGATGGAAGGCCTCCTGGCGCCGCACCGGCCCAAG
GAGCCCGCGTGGTTCCTGGCCACCGTCGGAGTCTCGCCCGACCACCAGGGCAAGGGTCTGGGCAGCGCCG
TCGTGCTCCCCGGAGTGGAGGCGGCCGAGCGCGCCGGGGTGCCCGCCTTCCTGGAGACCTCCGCGCCCCG
CAACCTCCCCTTCTACGAGCGGCTCGGCTTCACCGTCACCGCCGACGTCGAGGTGCCCGAAGGACCGCGC
ACCTGGTGCATGACCCGCAAGCCCGGTGCCTGACTCGAGTAAGGATCCTAATCTAGATAAGTCGACAATC
AACCTCTGGATTACAAAATTTGTGAAAGATTGACTGGTATTCTTAACTATGTTGCTCCTTTTACGCTATG
TGGATACGCTGCTTTAATGCCTTTGTATCATGCTATTGCTTCCCGTATGGCTTTCATTTTCTCCTCCTTG
TATAAATCCTGGTTGCTGTCTCTTTATGAGGAGTTGTGGCCCGTTGTCAGGCAACGTGGCGTGGTGTGCA
CTGTGTTTGCTGACGCAACCCCCACTGGTTGGGGCATTGCCACCACCTGTCAGCTCCTTTCCGGGACTTT
CGCTTTCCCCCTCCCTATTGCCACGGCGGAACTCATCGCCGCCTGCCTTGCCCGCTGCTGGACAGGGGCT
CGGCTGTTGGGCACTGACAATTCCGTGGTGTTGTCGGGGAAATCATCGTCCTTTCCTTGGCTGCTCGCCT
GTGTTGCCACCTGGATTCTGCGCGGGACGTCCTTCTGCTACGTCCCTTCGGCCCTCAATCCAGCGGACCT
TCCTTCCCGCGGCCTGCTGCCGGCTCTGCGGCCTCTTCCGCGTCTTCGCCTTCGCCCTCAGACGAGTCGG
ATCTCCCTTTGGGCCGCCTCCCCGCGTCGACTTTAAGACCAATGACTTACAAGGCAGCTGTAGATCTTAG
CCACTTTTTAAAAGAAAAGGGGGGACTGGAAGGGCTAATTCACTCCCAACGAAGACAAGATCTGCTTTTT
GCTTGTACTGGGTCTCTCTGGTTAGACCAGATCTGAGCCTGGGAGCTCTCTGGCTAACTAGGGAACCCAC
TGCTTAAGCCTCAATAAAGCTTGCCTTGAGTGCTTCAAGTAGTGTGTGCCCGTCTGTTGTGTGACTCTGG
TAACTAGAGATCCCTCAGACCCTTTTAGTCAGTGTGGAAAATCTCTAGCAGGGCCCGTTTAAACCCGCTG
ATCAGCCTCGACTGTGCCTTCTAGTTGCCAGCCATCTGTTGTTTGCCCCTCCCCCGTGCCTTCCTTGACC
CTGGAAGGTGCCACTCCCACTGTCCTTTCCTAATAAAATGAGGAAATTGCATCGCATTGTCTGAGTAGGT
GTCATTCTATTCTGGGGGGTGGGGTGGGGCAGGACAGCAAGGGGGAGGATTGGGAAGACAATAGCAGGCA
TGCTGGGGATGCGGTGGGCTCTATGGCTTCTGAGGCGGAAAGAACCAGCTGGGGCTCTAGGGGGTATCCC
C
[124 nt withheld, positions 6792-6915]
C
[91 nt withheld, positions 6917-7007]
A
[49 nt withheld, positions 7009-7057]
CCTTTGACGTTGGAGTCCACGTTCTTT
[37 nt withheld, positions 7085-7121]
ACCCTATCTCGGTCTATTCTTTTGATTTATAAGGGATTTTGCCGATTTCGGCCTATTGGTTAAAAAATGA
GCTGATTTAACAAAAATTTAACGCGAATTAATTCTGTGGAATGTGTGTCAGTTAGGGTGTGGAAAGTCCC
CAGGCTCCCCAGCAGGCAGAAGTATGCAAAGCATGCATCTCAATTAGTCAGCAACCAGGTGTGGAAAGTC
CCCAGGCTCCCCAGCAGGCAGAAGTATGCAAAGCATGCATCTCAATTAGTCAGCAACCATAGTCCCGCCC
CTAACTCCGCCCATCCCGCCCCTAACTCCGCCCAGTTCCGCCCATTCTCCGCCCCATGGCTGACTAATTT
TTTTTATTTATGCAGAGGCCGAGGCCGCCTCTGCCTCTGAGCTATTCCAGAAGTAGTGAGGAGGCTTTTT
TGGAGGCCTAGGCTTTTGCAAAAAGCTCCCGGGAGCTTGTATATCCATTTTCGGATCTGATCAGCACGTG
TTGACAATTAATCATCGGCATAGTATATCGGCATAGTATAATACGACAAGGTGAGGAACTAAACCATGGC
CAAGTTGACCAGTGCCGTTCCGGTGCTCACCGCGCGCGACGTCGCCGGAGCGGTCGAGTTCTGGACCGAC
CGGCTCGGGTTCTCCCGGGACTTCGTGGAGGACGACTTCGCCGGTGTGGTCCGGGACGACGTGACCCTGT
TCATCAGCGCGGTCCAGGACCAGGTGGTGCCGGACAACACCCTGGCCTGGGTGTGGGTGCGCGGCCTGGA
CGAGCTGTACGCCGAGTGGTCGGAGGTCGTGTCCACGAACTTCCGGGACGCCTCCGGGCCGGCCATGACC
GAGATCGGCGAGCAGCCGTGGGGGCGGGAGTTCGCCCTGCGCGACCCGGCCGGCAACTGCGTGCACTTCG
TGGCCGAGGAGCAGGACTGACACGTGCTACGAGATTTCGATTCCACCGCCGCCTTCTATGAAAGGTTGGG
CTTCGGAATCGTTTTCCGGGACGCCGGCTGGATGATCCTCCAGCGCGGGGATCTCATGCTGGAGTTCTTC
GCCCACCCCAACTTGTTTATTGCAGCTTATAATGGTTACAAATAAAGCAATAGCATCACAAATTTCACAA
ATAAAGCATTTTTTTCACTGCATTCTAGTTGTGGTTTGTCCAAACTCATCAATGTATCTTATCATGTCTG
TATACCGTCGACCTCTAGCTAGAGCTTGGCGTAATCATGGTCATAGCTGTTTCCTGTGTGAAATTGTTAT
CCGCTCACAATTCCACACAACATACGAGCCGGAAGCATAAAGTGTAAAGCCTGGGGTGCCTAATGAGTGA
GCTAACTCACATTAATTGCGTTGCGCTCACTGCCCGCTTTCCAGTCGGGAAACCTGTCGTGCCAGCTGCA
TTAATGAATCGGCCAACGCGCGGGGAGAGGCGGTTTGCGTATTGGGCGCTCTTCCGCTTCCTCGCTCACT
GACTCGCTGCGCTCGGTCGTTCGGCTGCGGCGAGCGGTATCAGCTCACTCAAAGGCGGTAATACGGTTAT
CCACAGAATCAGGGGATAACGCAGGAAAGAACATGTGAGCAAAAGGCCAGCAAAAGGCCAGGAACCGTAA
AAAGGCCGCGTTGCTGGCGTTTTTCCATAGGCTCCGCCCCCCTGACGAGCATCACAAAAATCGACGCTCA
AGTCAGAGGTGGCGAAACCCGACAGGACTATAAAGATACCAGGCGTTTCCCCCTGGAAGCTCCCTCGTGC
GCTCTCCTGTTCCGACCCTGCCGCTTACCGGATACCTGTCCGCCTTTCTCCCTTCGGGAAGCGTGGCGCT
TTCTCATAGCTCACGCTGTAGGTATCTCAGTTCGGTGTAGGTCGTTCGCTCCAAGCTGGGCTGTGTGCAC
GAACCCCCCGTTCAGCCCGACCGCTGCGCCTTATCCGGTAACTATCGTCTTGAGTCCAACCCGGTAAGAC
ACGACTTATCGCCACTGGCAGCAGCCACTGGTAACAGGATTAGCAGAGCGAGGTATGTAGGCGGTGCTAC
AGAGTTCTTGAAGTGGTGGCCTAACTACGGCTACACTAGAAGAACAGTATTTGGTATCTGCGCTCTGCTG
AAGCCAGTTACCTTCGGAAAAAGAGTTGGTAGCTCTTGATCCGGCAAACAAACCACCGCTGGTAGCGGTG
GTTTTTTTGTTTGCAAGCAGCAGATTACGCGCAGAAAAAAAGGATCTCAAGAAGATCCTTTGATCTTTTC
TACGGGGTCTGACGCTCAGTGGAACGAAAACTCACGTTAAGGGATTTTGGTCATGAGATTATCAAAAAGG
ATCTTCACCTAGATCCTTTTAAATTAAAAATGAAGTTTTAAATCAATCTAAAGTATATATGAGTAAACTT
GGTCTGACAGTTACCAATGCTTAATCAGTGAGGCACCTATCTCAGCGATCTGTCTATTTCGTTCATCCAT
AGTTGCCTGACTCCCCGTCGTGTAGATAACTACGATACGGGAGGGCTTACCATCTGGCCCCAGTGCTGCA
ATGATACCGCGAGACCCACGCTCACCGGCTCCAGATTTATCAGCAATAAACCAGCCAGCCGGAAGGGCCG
AGCGCAGAAGTGGTCCTGCAACTTTATCCGCCTCCATCCAGTCTATTAATTGTTGCCGGGAAGCTAGAGT
AAGTAGTTCGCCAGTTAATAGTTTGCGCAACGTTGTTGCCATTGCTACAGGCATCGTGGTGTCACGCTCG
TCGTTTGGTATGGCTTCATTCAGCTCCGGTTCCCAACGATCAAGGCGAGTTACATGATCCCCCATGTTGT
GCAAAAAAGCGGTTAGCTCCTTCGGTCCTCCGATCGTTGTCAGAAGTAAGTTGGCCGCAGTGTTATCACT
CATGGTTATGGCAGCACTGCATAATTCTCTTACTGTCATGCCATCCGTAAGATGCTTTTCTGTGACTGGT
GAGTACTCAACCAAGTCATTCTGAGAATAGTGTATGCGGCGACCGAGTTGCTCTTGCCCGGCGTCAATAC
GGGATAATACCGCGCCACATAGCAGAACTTTAAAAGTGCTCATCATTGGAAAACGTTCTTCGGGGCGAAA
ACTCTCAAGGATCTTACCGCTGTTGAGATCCAGTTCGATGTAACCCACTCGTGCACCCAACTGATCTTCA
GCATCTTTTACTTTCACCAGCGTTTCTGGGTGAGCAAAAACAGGAAGGCAAAATGCCGCAAAAAAGGGAA
TAAGGGCGACACGGAAATGTTGAATACTCATACTCTTCCTTTTTCAATATTATTGAAGCATTTATCAGGG
TTATTGTCTCATGAGCGGATACATATTTGAATGTATTTAGAAAAATAAACAAATAGGGGTTCCGCGCACA
TTTCCCCGAAAAGTGCCACCTGACGTCGACGGATCGGGAGATCTCCCGATCCCCTATGGTGCACTCTCAG
TACAATCTGCTCTGATGCCGCATAGTTAAGCCAGTATCTGCTCCCTGCTTGTGTGTTGGAGGTCGCTGAG
TAGTGCGCGAGCAAAATTTAAGCTACAACAAGGCAAGGCTTGACCGACAATTGCATGAAGAATCTGCTTA
GGGTTAGGCGTTTTGCGCTGCTTCGCGATGTACGGGCCAGATATACGCGTTGACATTGATTATTGACTAG
TTATTAATAGTAATCAATTACGGGGTCATTAGTTCATAGCCCATATATGGAGTTCCGCGTTACATAACTT
ACGGTAAATGGCCCGCCTGGCTGACCGCCCAACGACCCCCGCCCATTGACGTCAATAATGACGTATGTTC
CCATAGTAACGCCAATAGGGACTTTCCATTGACGTCAATGGGTGGAGTATTTACGGTAAACTGCCCACTT
GGCAGTACATCAAGTGTATCATATGCCAAGTACGCCCCCTATTGACGTCAATGACGGTAAATGGCCCGCC
TGGCATTATGCCCAGTACATGACCTTATGGGACTTTCCTACTTGGCAGTACATCTACGTATTAGTCATCG
CTATTACCATGG
